Addgene plasmid #182574: MCS-3_Endofin_LgBiT
Purpose: This plasmid can be used to monitor receptor internalization in real time living cells using bioluminescence as a readout.
Depositing lab: Bradley McConnell. Depositing organization: University of Houston. Publication: A NanoBiT assay to monitor membrane proteins trafficking for drug discovery and drug development. Reyes-Alcaraz A, Lucero Garcia-Rojas EY, Merlinsky EA, Seong JY, Bond RA, McConnell BK. Commun Biol. 2022 Mar 8;5(1):212. doi: 10.1038/s42003-022-03163-9. PubMed 35260793.
Backbone
  Vector backbone: pBiT1.1-C [TK/LgBiT]
  Backbone manufacturer: Promega Corporation
  Total vector size (bp): 4056
  Vector type: Mammalian Expression
Growth in bacteria
  Bacterial resistance: Ampicillin, 100 μg/mL
  Growth temperature: 37°C
  Growth strain: DH5alpha
  Copy number: High Copy
Gene/Insert
  Gene/Insert name: zinc finger FYVE-type (alt name: FYVE domain)
  Species: H. sapiens (human)
  Insert size (bp): 207
  Mutation: FYVE domain Q739-K806
  Entrez Gene: ZFYVE16 (a.k.a. PPP1R69)
  Promoter: Herpes simplex virus (HSV)
  Tag / fusion protein: LgBiT (Large BiT) (N terminal on insert)
  Cloning method: Restriction Enzyme; 5′ cloning site BgIII (unknown if destroyed); 3′ cloning site EcoRI (unknown if destroyed)
  Sequencing primers: 5′ caccgagcgaccctgcagcga; 3′ attgatgagtttggacaaacc
Terms and licenses: Academic/Nonprofit Terms; Industry Terms: Not Available to Industry
Depositor comments: Addgene NGS results confirmed LgBiT sequence is at the N-term of the insert rather than the C-term as shown in the depositor's sequence under Supplemental Documents. The depositor has confirmed that the N-term LgBiT version is the version used in the associated publication.
How to cite: MCS-3_Endofin_LgBiT was a gift from Bradley McConnell (Addgene plasmid # 182574 ; http://n2t.net/addgene:182574 ; RRID:Addgene_182574)
