[The description below was written by a language model from this plasmid's Addgene catalogue record and pLannotate feature annotations shown in this document.]
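Description:
MCS-3_Endofin_LgBiT is a small (about 4.05 kb) mammalian expression plasmid built on Promega's pBiT1.1-C [TK/LgBiT] NanoBiT backbone. It is maintained in E. coli through a high-copy ColE1/pUC-type origin and selected with ampicillin via the β-lactamase gene. No mammalian selection marker is annotated, so it appears suited to transient transfection. A synthetic poly(A) signal and an RNA polymerase II pause site lie upstream of the expression cassette, an arrangement that normally limits read-through transcription from the backbone. The short large T antigen and tetracycline-resistance fragments in the feature table look like backbone remnants rather than functional genes.

The cassette is driven by the herpes simplex virus thymidine kinase promoter, a relatively weak constitutive promoter that gives modest expression levels, and is terminated by an SV40 polyadenylation signal. It encodes LgBiT, the large fragment of split NanoLuc luciferase (annotated as a NanoLuc fragment). LgBiT is fused to the FYVE domain of human endofin (ZFYVE16, residues Q739–K806, a 207 bp insert). The automated annotation labels this region as a PLEKHF2 fragment, presumably reflecting similarity among FYVE domains; the catalogue identifies it as ZFYVE16. Despite the "-C" backbone name and the depositor's original map, sequencing confirmed that LgBiT sits at the N-terminus of the FYVE domain. The depositor has confirmed that this is the version used in the associated publication.

FYVE domains generally bind phosphatidylinositol 3-phosphate on early endosomes, so the fusion would place LgBiT on endosomal membranes. When a membrane receptor carrying the complementary small NanoBiT fragment is internalized and reaches these endosomes, luciferase activity is reconstituted. This gives a real-time bioluminescent readout of receptor internalization and trafficking in living cells.
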