Features (pLannotate 1.2.2; 11 found; start..end, strand, type, name):
     28..779     +  promoter       HSV TK promoter: herpes simplex virus thymidine kinase promoter
    815..1288    +  CDS            Nluc (fragment): NanoLuc® luciferase human codon-optimized
   1370..1555    +  CDS            PLEKHF2 (fragment): PKHF2_HUMAN - Also known as ZFYVE18. Experimental evidence at protein level: Swiss-Prot protein existence level 1. May play a role in early endosome fusion upstream of RAB5, hence regulating receptor trafficking and fluid-phase transport. Enhances cellular sensitivity to TNF-induced apoptosis (PubMed:18288467). From Homo sapiens (Human).
   1607..1728    -  polyA_signal   SV40 poly(A) signal: SV40 polyadenylation signal
   1751..1819    -  CDS            large T antigen (fragment): large T antigen from SV40 (simian virus 40)
   1835..1967    +  CDS            TcR (fragment): tetracycline efflux protein; tet; confers resistance to tetracycline
   2147..2735    -  rep_origin     ori: high-copy-number ColE1/pMB1/pBR322/pUC origin of replication
   2935..3795    -  CDS            AmpR: β-lactamase confers resistance to ampicillin, carbenicillin, and related antibiotics
   3796..3837    -  promoter       AmpR promoter (fragment): bla
   3900..3948    +  polyA_signal   poly(A) signal: synthetic polyadenylation signal
   3962..4053    +  misc_feature   pause site: RNA polymerase II transcriptional pause signal from the human α2 globin gene
>Addgene plasmid #182574 | MCS-3_Endofin_LgBiT | addgene full sequence | sequence record 450120 | Addgene NGS Result
GGCCTAACTGGCCGGTACCTGAGTCTAAATGAGTCTTCGGACCTCGCGGGGGCCGCTTAAGCGGTGGTTA
GGGTTTGTCTGACGCGGGGGGAGGGGGAAGGAACGAAACACTCTCATTCGGAGGCGGCTCGGGGTTTGGT
CTTGGTGGCCACGGGCACGCAGAAGAGCGCCGCGATCCTCTTAAGCACCCCCCCGCCCTCCGTGGAGGCG
GGGGTTTGGTCGGCGGGTGGTAACTGGCGGGCCGCTGACTCGGGCGGGTCGCGCGCCCCAGAGTGTGACC
TTTTCGGTCTGCTCGCAGACCCCCGGGCGGCGCCGCCGCGGCGGCGACGGGCTCGCTGGGTCCTAGGCTC
CATGGGGACCGTATACGTGGACAGGCTCTGGAGCATCCGCACGACTGCGGTGATATTACCGGAGACCTTC
TGCGGGACGAGCCGGGTCACGCGGCTGACGCGGAGCGTCCGTTGGGCGACAAACACCAGGACGGGGCACA
GGTACACTATCTTGTCACCCGGAGGCGCGAGGGACTGCAGGAGCTTCAGGGAGTGGCGCAGCTGCTTCAT
CCCCGTGGCCCGTTGCTCGCGTTTGCTGGCGGTGTCCCCGGAAGAAATATATTTGCATGTCTTTAGTTCT
ATGATGACACAAACCCCGCCCAGCGTCTTGTCATTGGCGAAGTCGAACACGCAGATGCAGTCGGGGCGGC
GCGGTCCCAGGTCCACTTCGCATATTAAGGTGACGCGTGTGGCCTCGAACACCGAGCGACCCTGCAGCGA
CCCGCTTAAAAGCTTGGCAATCCGGTACTGTTGGTAAAGCCACCATGGTCTTCACACTCGAAGATTTCGT
TGGGGACTGGGAACAGACAGCCGCCTACAACCTGGACCAAGTCCTTGAACAGGGAGGTGTGTCCAGTTTG
CTGCAGAATCTCGCCGTGTCCGTAACTCCGATCCAAAGGATTGTCCGGAGCGGTGAAAATGCCCTGAAGA
TCGACATCCATGTCATCATCCCGTATGAAGGTCTGAGCGCCGACCAAATGGCCCAGATCGAAGAGGTGTT
TAAGGTGGTGTACCCTGTGGATGATCATCACTTTAAGGTGATCCTGCCCTATGGCACACTGGTAATCGAC
GGGGTTACGCCGAACATGCTGAACTATTTCGGACGGCCGTATGAAGGCATCGCCGTGTTCGACGGCAAAA
AGATCACTGTAACAGGGACCCTGTGGAACGGCAACAAAATTATCGACGAGCGCCTGATCACCCCCGACGG
CTCCATGCTGTTCCGAGTAACCATCAACAGTGGGAGTTCCGGTGGTGGCGGGAGCGGAGGTGGAGGCTCG
AGCGGTGGAGCTCAGGGGAATTCACAGAAACAGCCTACTTGGGTTCCTGATTCAGAAGCTCCAAACTGTA
TGAACTGCCAAGTCAAATTTACTTTTACCAAACGGCGACACCATTGCCGAGCATGTGGGAAAGTATTTTG
TGGTGTCTGTTGTAATAGGAAGTGTAAACTGCAATATCTAGAAAAGGAAGCAAGAGTATGTGTAGTCTGC
TATGAAACTATTAGTAAATAAAGATCTTCTAGAGTCGGGGCGGCCGGCCGCTTCGAGCAGACATGATAAG
ATACATTGATGAGTTTGGACAAACCACAACTAGAATGCAGTGAAAAAAATGCTTTATTTGTGAAATTTGT
GATGCTATTGCTTTATTTGTAACCATTATAAGCTGCAATAAACAAGTTAACAACAACAATTGCATTCATT
TTATGTTTCAGGTTCAGGGGGAGGTGTGGGAGGTTTTTTAAAGCAAGTAAAACCTCTACAAATGTGGTAA
AATCGATAAGGATCCGTCGACCGATGCCCTTGAGAGCCTTCAACCCAGTCAGCTCCTTCCGGTGGGCGCG
GGGCATGACTATCGTCGCCGCACTTATGACTGTCTTCTTTATCATGCAACTCGTAGGACAGGTGCCGGCA
GCGCTCTTCCGCTTCCTCGCTCACTGACTCGCTGCGCTCGGTCGTTCGGCTGCGGCGAGCGGTATCAGCT
CACTCAAAGGCGGTAATACGGTTATCCACAGAATCAGGGGATAACGCAGGAAAGAACATGTGAGCAAAAG
GCCAGCAAAAGGCCAGGAACCGTAAAAAGGCCGCGTTGCTGGCGTTTTTCCATAGGCTCCGCCCCCCTGA
CGAGCATCACAAAAATCGACGCTCAAGTCAGAGGTGGCGAAACCCGACAGGACTATAAAGATACCAGGCG
TTTCCCCCTGGAAGCTCCCTCGTGCGCTCTCCTGTTCCGACCCTGCCGCTTACCGGATACCTGTCCGCCT
TTCTCCCTTCGGGAAGCGTGGCGCTTTCTCATAGCTCACGCTGTAGGTATCTCAGTTCGGTGTAGGTCGT
TCGCTCCAAGCTGGGCTGTGTGCACGAACCCCCCGTTCAGCCCGACCGCTGCGCCTTATCCGGTAACTAT
CGTCTTGAGTCCAACCCGGTAAGACACGACTTATCGCCACTGGCAGCAGCCACTGGTAACAGGATTAGCA
GAGCGAGGTATGTAGGCGGTGCTACAGAGTTCTTGAAGTGGTGGCCTAACTACGGCTACACTAGAAGAAC
AGTATTTGGTATCTGCGCTCTGCTGAAGCCAGTTACCTTCGGAAAAAGAGTTGGTAGCTCTTGATCCGGC
AAACAAACCACCGCTGGTAGCGGTGGTTTTTTTGTTTGCAAGCAGCAGATTACGCGCAGAAAAAAAGGAT
CTCAAGAAGATCCTTTGATCTTTTCTACGGGGTCTGACGCTCAGTGGAACGAAAACTCACGTTAAGGGAT
TTTGGTCATGAGATTATCAAAAAGGATCTTCACCTAGATCCTTTTAAATTAAAAATGAAGTTTTAAATCA
ATCTAAAGTATATATGAGTAAACTTGGTCTGACAGCGGCCGCAAATGCTAAACCACTGCAGTGGTTACCA
GTGCTTGATCAGTGAGGCACCGATCTCAGCGATCTGCCTATTTCGTTCGTCCATAGTGGCCTGACTCCCC
GTCGTGTAGATCACTACGATTCGTGAGGGCTTACCATCAGGCCCCAGCGCAGCAATGATGCCGCGAGAGC
CGCGTTCACCGGCCCCCGATTTGTCAGCAATGAACCAGCCAGCAGGGAGGGCCGAGCGAAGAAGTGGTCC
TGCTACTTTGTCCGCCTCCATCCAGTCTATGAGCTGCTGTCGTGATGCTAGAGTAAGAAGTTCGCCAGTG
AGTAGTTTCCGAAGAGTTGTGGCCATTGCTACTGGCATCGTGGTATCACGCTCGTCGTTCGGTATGGCTT
CGTTCAACTCTGGTTCCCAGCGGTCAAGCCGGGTCACATGATCACCCATATTATGAAGAAATGCAGTCAG
CTCCTTAGGGCCTCCGATCGTTGTCAGAAGTAAGTTGGCCGCGGTGTTGTCGCTCATGGTAATGGCAGCA
CTACACAATTCTCTTACCGTCATGCCATCCGTAAGATGCTTTTCCGTGACCGGCGAGTACTCAACCAAGT
CGTTTTGTGAGTAGTGTATACGGCGACCAAGCTGCTCTTGCCCGGCGTCTATACGGGACAACACCGCGCC
ACATAGCAGTACTTTGAAAGTGCTCATCATCGGGAATCGTTCTTCGGGGCGGAAAGACTCAAGGATCTTG
CCGCTATTGAGATCCAGTTCGATATAGCCCACTCTTGCACCCAGTTGATCTTCAGCATCTTTTACTTTCA
CCAGCGTTTCGGGGTGTGCAAAAACAGGCAAGCAAAATGCCGCAAAGAAGGGAATGAGTGCGACACGAAA
ATGTTGGATGCTCATACTCGTCCTTTTTCAATATTATTGAAGCATTTATCAGGGTTACTAGTACGTCTCT
CAAGGATAAGTAAGTAATATTAAGGTACGGGAGGTATTGGACAGGCCGCAATAAAATATCTTTATTTTCA
TTACATCTGTGTGTTGGTTTTTTGTGTGAATCGATAGTACTAACATACGCTCTCCATCAAAACAAAACGA
AACAAAACAAACTAGCAAAATAGGCTGTCCCCAGTGCAAGTGCAGGTGCCAGAACATTTCTCT
